>Addgene plasmid #175012 | pcDNA3-AktAR2-NLS | addgene full sequence | sequence record 343414 | Addgene NGS Result
AATGTATTTAGAAAAATAAACAAATAGGGGTTCCGCGCACATTTCCCCGAAAAGTGCCACCTGACGTCGA
CGGATCGGGAGATCTCCCGATCCCCTATGGTGCACTCTCAGTACAATCTGCTCTGATGCCGCATAGTTAA
GCCAGTATCTGCTCCCTGCTTGTGTGTTGGAGGTCGCTGAGTAGTGCGCGAGCAAAATTTAAGCTACAAC
AAGGCAAGGCTTGACCGACAATTGCATGAAGAATCTGCTTAGGGTTAGGCGTTTTGCGCTGCTTCGCGAT
GTACGGGCCAGATATACGCGTTGACATTGATTATTGACTAGTTATTAATAGTAATCAATTACGGGGTCAT
TAGTTCATAGCCCATATATGGAGTTCCGCGTTACATAACTTACGGTAAATGGCCCGCCTGGCTGACCGCC
CAACGACCCCCGCCCATTGACGTCAATAATGACGTATGTTCCCATAGTAACGCCAATAGGGACTTTCCAT
TGACGTCAATGGGTGGAGTATTTACGGTAAACTGCCCACTTGGCAGTACATCAAGTGTATCATATGCCAA
GTACGCCCCCTATTGACGTCAATGACGGTAAATGGCCCGCCTGGCATTATGCCCAGTACATGACCTTATG
GGACTTTCCTACTTGGCAGTACATCTACGTATTAGTCATCGCTATTACCATGGTGATGCGGTTTTGGCAG
TACATCAATGGGCGTGGATAGCGGTTTGACTCACGGGGATTTCCAAGTCTCCACCCCATTGACGTCAATG
GGAGTTTGTTTTGGCACCAAAATCAACGGGACTTTCCAAAATGTCGTAACAACTCCGCCCCATTGACGCA
AATGGGCGGTAGGCGTGTACGGTGGGAGGTCTATATAAGCAGAGCTCTCTGGCTAACTAGAGAACCCACT
GCTTACTGGCTTATCGAAATTAATACGACTCACTATAGGGAGACCCAAGCTTGCGGCCGCCACCATGGTG
CGGGGTTCTCATCATCATCATCATCATGGTATGGCTAGCATGACTGGTGGACAGCAAATGGGTCGGGATC
TGTACGACGATGACGATAAGGATCCCATGGTGAGCAAGGGCGAGGAGCTGTTCACCGGGGTGGTGCCCAT
CCTGGTCGAGCTGGACGGCGACGTAAACGGCCACAAGTTCAGCGTGTCCGGCGAGGGCGAGGGCGATGCC
ACCTACGGCAAGCTGACCCTGAAGTTCATCTGCACCACCGGCAAGCTGCCCGTGCCCTGGCCCACCCTCG
TGACCACCCTGAGCTGGGGCGTGCAGTGCTTCGCCCGCTACCCCGACCACATGAAGCAGCACGACTTCTT
CAAGTCCGCCATGCCCGAAGGCTACGTCCAGGAGCGCACCATCTTCTTCAAGGACGACGGCAACTACAAG
ACCCGCGCCGAGGTGAAGTTCGAGGGCGACACCCTGGTGAACCGCATCGAGCTGAAGGGCATCGACTTCA
AGGAGGACGGCAACATCCTGGGGCACAAGCTGGAGTACAACGCCATCCACGGCAACGTCTATATCACCGC
CGACAAGCAGAAGAACGGCATCAAGGCCAACTTCGGCCTCAACTGCAACATCGAGGACGGCAGCGTGCAG
CTCGCCGACCACTACCAGCAGAACACCCCCATCGGCGACGGCCCCGTGCTGCTGCCCGACAACCACTACC
TGAGCACCCAGTCCAAGCTGAGCAAAGACCCCAACGAGAAGCGCGATCACATGGTCCTGCTGGAGTTCGT
GACCGCCGCCGGGATCACTCTCGGCATGGACGAGCTGTACAAGCGCATGCATAAGTTTTCTCAAGAACAG
ATCGGCGAAAACATTGTGTGCAGGGTCATTTGTACCACGGGTCAAATTCCCATCCGAGATTTGTCAGCTG
ATATTTCACAAGTGCTTAAGGAAAAACGATCCATAAAGAAAGTTTGGACATTTGGTAGAAACCCAGCCTG
TGACTATCATTTAGGAAACATTTCAAGACTGTCAAATAAGCATTTCCAAATACTACTAGGAGAAGACGGT
AACCTTTTATTGAATGACATTTCCACTAATGGGACCTGGTTAAATGGGCAAAAAGTCGAGAAGAACAGCA
ATCAGTTACTGTCTCAAGGTGATGAAATAACCGTTGGTGTAGGCGTGGAATCAGATATTTTATCTCTGGT
CATTTTCATAAACGACAAATTTAAGCAGTGCCTCGAGCAGAACAAAGTTGATCGCTCTGCAGGTAAGCCA
GGCAGCGGCGAGGGCAGCACCAAGGGCCTGGTCGACCCTCGTCCGCGCTCGTGCACCTGGCCGGACCCCA
GGCCGGAGTTTGGAGGTACCGGCGGCAGCGAGCTCATGGGCGGCGTGCAGCTCGCCGACCACTACCAGCA
GAACACCCCCATCGGCGACGGCCCCGTGCTGCTGCCCGACAACCACTACCTGAGCTACCAGTCCAAGCTG
AGCAAAGACCCCAACGAGAAGCGCGATCACATGGTCCTGCTGGAGTTCGTGACCGCCGCCGGGATCACTC
TCGGCATGGACGAGCTGTACAAGGGAGGTACCGGTGGATCTATGGTGAGCAAGGGCGAGGAGCTGTTCAC
CGGGGTGGTGCCCATCCTGGTCGAGCTGGACGGCGACGTAAACGGCCACAAGTTCAGCGTGTCCGGCGAG
GGCGAGGGCGATGCCACCTACGGCAAGCTGACCCTGAAGCTGATCTGCACCACCGGCAAGCTGCCCGTGC
CCTGGCCCACCCTCGTGACCACCCTGGGCTACGGCCTTCAGTGCTTCGCCCGCTACCCCGACCACATGAA
GCAGCACGACTTCTTCAAGTCCGCCATGCCCGAAGGCTACGTCCAGGAGCGCACCATCTTCTTCAAGGAC
GACGGCAACTACAAGACCCGCGCCGAGGTGAAGTTCGAGGGCGACACCCTGGTGAACCGCATCGAGCTGA
AGGGCATCGACTTCAAGGAGGACGGCAACATCCTGGGGCACAAGCTGGAGTACAACTACAACAGCCACAA
CGTCTATATCACCGCCGACAAGCAGAAGAACGGCATCAAGGCCAACTTCAAGATCCGCCACAACATCGAG
GAATTCCCCAAAAAGAAGAGAAAGGTGGAAGACGCATAATCTAGAGGGCCCTATTCTATAGTGTCACCTA
AATGCTAGAGCTCGCTGATCAGCCTCGACTGTGCCTTCTAGTTGCCAGCCATCTGTTGTTTGCCCCTCCC
CCGTGCCTTCCTTGACCCTGGAAGGTGCCACTCCCACTGTCCTTTCCTAATAAAATGAGGAAATTGCATC
GCATTGTCTGAGTAGGTGTCATTCTATTCTGGGGGGTGGGGTGGGGCAGGACAGCAAGGGGGAGGATTGG
GAAGACAATAGCAGGCATGCTGGGGATGCGGTGGGCTCTATGGCTTCTGAGGCGGAAAGAACCAGCTGGG
GCTCTAGGGGGTATCCCC
[124 nt withheld, positions 3449-3572]
C
[91 nt withheld, positions 3574-3664]
A
[49 nt withheld, positions 3666-3714]
CCTTTGACGTTGGAGTCCACGTTCTTT
[37 nt withheld, positions 3742-3778]
ACCCTATCTCGGTCTATTCTTTTGATTTATAAGGGATTTTGCCGATTTCGGCCTATTGGTTAAAAAATGA
GCTGATTTAACAAAAATTTAACGCGAATTAATTCTGTGGAATGTGTGTCAGTTAGGGTGTGGAAAGTCCC
CAGGCTCCCCAGCAGGCAGAAGTATGCAAAGCATGCATCTCAATTAGTCAGCAACCAGGTGTGGAAAGTC
CCCAGGCTCCCCAGCAGGCAGAAGTATGCAAAGCATGCATCTCAATTAGTCAGCAACCATAGTCCCGCCC
CTAACTCCGCCCATCCCGCCCCTAACTCCGCCCAGTTCCGCCCATTCTCCGCCCCATGGCTGACTAATTT
TTTTTATTTATGCAGAGGCCGAGGCCGCCTCTGCCTCTGAGCTATTCCAGAAGTAGTGAGGAGGCTTTTT
TGGAGGCCTAGGCTTTTGCAAAAAGCTCCCGGGAGCTTGTATATCCATTTTCGGATCTGATCAAGAGACA
GGATGAGGATCGTTTCGCATGATTGAACAAGATGGATTGCACGCAGGTTCTCCGGCCGCTTGGGTGGAGA
GGCTATTCGGCTATGACTGGGCACAACAGACAATCGGCTGCTCTGATGCCGCCGTGTTCCGGCTGTCAGC
GCAGGGGCGCCCGGTTCTTTTTGTCAAGACCGACCTGTCCGGTGCCCTGAATGAACTGCAGGACGAGGCA
GCGCGGCTATCGTGGCTGGCCACGACGGGCGTTCCTTGCGCAGCTGTGCTCGACGTTGTCACTGAAGCGG
GAAGGGACTGGCTGCTATTGGGCGAAGTGCCGGGGCAGGATCTCCTGTCATCTCACCTTGCTCCTGCCGA
GAAAGTATCCATCATGGCTGATGCAATGCGGCGGCTGCATACGCTTGATCCGGCTACCTGCCCATTCGAC
CACCAAGCGAAACATCGCATCGAGCGAGCACGTACTCGGATGGAAGCCGGTCTTGTCGATCAGGATGATC
TGGACGAAGAGCATCAGGGGCTCGCGCCAGCCGAACTGTTCGCCAGGCTCAAGGCGCGCATGCCCGACGG
CGAGGATCTCGTCGTGACCCATGGCGATGCCTGCTTGCCGAATATCATGGTGGAAAATGGCCGCTTTTCT
GGATTCATCGACTGTGGCCGGCTGGGTGTGGCGGACCGCTATCAGGACATAGCGTTGGCTACCCGTGATA
TTGCTGAAGAGCTTGGCGGCGAATGGGCTGACCGCTTCCTCGTGCTTTACGGTATCGCCGCTCCCGATTC
GCAGCGCATCGCCTTCTATCGCCTTCTTGACGAGTTCTTCTGAGCGGGACTCTGGGGTTCGAAATGACCG
ACCAAGCGACGCCCAACCTGCCATCACGAGATTTCGATTCCACCGCCGCCTTCTATGAAAGGTTGGGCTT
CGGAATCGTTTTCCGGGACGCCGGCTGGATGATCCTCCAGCGCGGGGATCTCATGCTGGAGTTCTTCGCC
CACCCCAACTTGTTTATTGCAGCTTATAATGGTTACAAATAAAGCAATAGCATCACAAATTTCACAAATA
AAGCATTTTTTTCACTGCATTCTAGTTGTGGTTTGTCCAAACTCATCAATGTATCTTATCATGTCTGTAT
ACCGTCGACCTCTAGCTAGAGCTTGGCGTAATCATGGTCATAGCTGTTTCCTGTGTGAAATTGTTATCCG
CTCACAATTCCACACAACATACGAGCCGGAAGCATAAAGTGTAAAGCCTGGGGTGCCTAATGAGTGAGCT
AACTCACATTAATTGCGTTGCGCTCACTGCCCGCTTTCCAGTCGGGAAACCTGTCGTGCCAGCTGCATTA
ATGAATCGGCCAACGCGCGGGGAGAGGCGGTTTGCGTATTGGGCGCTCTTCCGCTTCCTCGCTCACTGAC
TCGCTGCGCTCGGTCGTTCGGCTGCGGCGAGCGGTATCAGCTCACTCAAAGGCGGTAATACGGTTATCCA
CAGAATCAGGGGATAACGCAGGAAAGAACATGTGAGCAAAAGGCCAGCAAAAGGCCAGGAACCGTAAAAA
GGCCGCGTTGCTGGCGTTTTTCCATAGGCTCCGCCCCCCTGACGAGCATCACAAAAATCGACGCTCAAGT
CAGAGGTGGCGAAACCCGACAGGACTATAAAGATACCAGGCGTTTCCCCCTGGAAGCTCCCTCGTGCGCT
CTCCTGTTCCGACCCTGCCGCTTACCGGATACCTGTCCGCCTTTCTCCCTTCGGGAAGCGTGGCGCTTTC
TCATAGCTCACGCTGTAGGTATCTCAGTTCGGTGTAGGTCGTTCGCTCCAAGCTGGGCTGTGTGCACGAA
CCCCCCGTTCAGCCCGACCGCTGCGCCTTATCCGGTAACTATCGTCTTGAGTCCAACCCGGTAAGACACG
ACTTATCGCCACTGGCAGCAGCCACTGGTAACAGGATTAGCAGAGCGAGGTATGTAGGCGGTGCTACAGA
GTTCTTGAAGTGGTGGCCTAACTACGGCTACACTAGAAGAACAGTATTTGGTATCTGCGCTCTGCTGAAG
CCAGTTACCTTCGGAAAAAGAGTTGGTAGCTCTTGATCCGGCAAACAAACCACCGCTGGTAGCGGTGGTT
TTTTTGTTTGCAAGCAGCAGATTACGCGCAGAAAAAAAGGATCTCAAGAAGATCCTTTGATCTTTTCTAC
GGGGTCTGACGCTCAGTGGAACGAAAACTCACGTTAAGGGATTTTGGTCATGAGATTATCAAAAAGGATC
TTCACCTAGATCCTTTTAAATTAAAAATGAAGTTTTAAATCAATCTAAAGTATATATGAGTAAACTTGGT
CTGACAGTTACCAATGCTTAATCAGTGAGGCACCTATCTCAGCGATCTGTCTATTTCGTTCATCCATAGT
TGCCTGACTCCCCGTCGTGTAGATAACTACGATACGGGAGGGCTTACCATCTGGCCCCAGTGCTGCAATG
ATACCGCGAGACCCACGCTCACCGGCTCCAGATTTATCAGCAATAAACCAGCCAGCCGGAAGGGCCGAGC
GCAGAAGTGGTCCTGCAACTTTATCCGCCTCCATCCAGTCTATTAATTGTTGCCGGGAAGCTAGAGTAAG
TAGTTCGCCAGTTAATAGTTTGCGCAACGTTGTTGCCATTGCTACAGGCATCGTGGTGTCACGCTCGTCG
TTTGGTATGGCTTCATTCAGCTCCGGTTCCCAACGATCAAGGCGAGTTACATGATCCCCCATGTTGTGCA
AAAAAGCGGTTAGCTCCTTCGGTCCTCCGATCGTTGTCAGAAGTAAGTTGGCCGCAGTGTTATCACTCAT
GGTTATGGCAGCACTGCATAATTCTCTTACTGTCATGCCATCCGTAAGATGCTTTTCTGTGACTGGTGAG
TACTCAACCAAGTCATTCTGAGAATAGTGTATGCGGCGACCGAGTTGCTCTTGCCCGGCGTCAATACGGG
ATAATACCGCGCCACATAGCAGAACTTTAAAAGTGCTCATCATTGGAAAACGTTCTTCGGGGCGAAAACT
CTCAAGGATCTTACCGCTGTTGAGATCCAGTTCGATGTAACCCACTCGTGCACCCAACTGATCTTCAGCA
TCTTTTACTTTCACCAGCGTTTCTGGGTGAGCAAAAACAGGAAGGCAAAATGCCGCAAAAAAGGGAATAA
GGGCGACACGGAAATGTTGAATACTCATACTCTTCCTTTTTCAATATTATTGAAGCATTTATCAGGGTTA
TTGTCTCATGAGCGGATACATATTTG
Features (pLannotate 1.2.2; 27 found; start..end, strand, type, name):
     96..148     -  misc_feature   bom (fragment): basis of mobility region from pBR322
    303..682     +  enhancer       CMV enhancer: human cytomegalovirus immediate early enhancer
    683..886     +  promoter       CMV promoter: human cytomegalovirus (CMV) immediate early promoter
    882..915     +  LTR            5' LTR (truncated) (fragment): truncated 5' long terminal repeat (LTR) from HIV-1
    931..949     +  promoter       T7 promoter: promoter for bacteriophage T7 RNA polymerase
    990..1010    +  CDS            capTEV™ (fragment): composite tag for in vivo biotinylation, TEV protease cleavage, and 6xHis tagging
   1011..1043    +  CDS            T7 tag (gene 10 leader): leader peptide from bacteriophage T7 gene 10 promotes efficient translation in E. coli
   1047..1070    +  CDS            Xpress™ tag: Xpress™ epitope tag, including an enterokinase recognition and cleavage site
   1077..1793    +  CDS            mCerulean3: mCerulean3 is a basic (constitutively fluorescent) cyan fluorescent protein published in 2011, derived from Aequorea victoria. It is reported to be a somewhat slowly-maturing monomer with very low acid sensitivity.
   1803..2225    +  CDS            RAD53 (fragment): RAD53_YEAST - Also known as MEC2, SAD1, SPK1. Experimental evidence at protein level: Swiss-Prot protein existence level 1. Controls S-phase checkpoint as well as G1 and G2 DNA damage checkpoints. Phosphorylates proteins on serine, threonine, and tyrosine. Prevents entry into anaphase and mitotic exit after DNA damage via regulation of the Polo kinase CDC5. Seems to be involved in the phosphorylation of RPH1. From Saccharomyces cerevisiae (strain ATCC 204508 / S288c) (Baker's yeast).
   2349..3080    +  CDS            cp173Venus: circularly permuted form of the Venus yellow fluorescent protein (Nagai et al., 2004) efficient FRET acceptor for CFP
   3090..3106    +  CDS            SV40 NLS (fragment): nuclear localization signal of SV40 (simian virus 40) large T antigen
   3135..3153    -  promoter       SP6 promoter: promoter for bacteriophage SP6 RNA polymerase
   3179..3403    +  polyA_signal   bGH poly(A) signal: bovine growth hormone polyadenylation signal
   3407..3428    +  promoter       SV40 promoter (fragment): SV40 enhancer and early promoter
   3449..3877    +  rep_origin     f1 ori (sequence partly withheld): f1 bacteriophage origin of replication; arrow indicates direction of (+) strand synthesis
   3891..4220    +  promoter       SV40 promoter: SV40 enhancer and early promoter
   4287..5078    +  CDS            neo: KKA2_KLEPN - Also known as kan, nptII. Experimental evidence at protein level: Swiss-Prot protein existence level 1. Resistance to kanamycin, neomycin, paromomycin, ribostamycin, butirosin and gentamicin B. From Klebsiella pneumoniae.
   5102..5260    +  CDS            ble (fragment): BLE_KLEPN - Experimental evidence at protein level: Swiss-Prot protein existence level 1. Binding protein with a strong affinity to the bleomycin family of antibiotics. Binds to CL990; an antimitotic-antibiotic compound. From Klebsiella pneumoniae.
   5255..5376    +  polyA_signal   SV40 poly(A) signal: SV40 polyadenylation signal
   5449..5465    -  protein_bind   lac operator: The lac repressor binds to the lac operator to inhibit transcription in E. coli. This inhibition can be relieved by adding lactose or isopropyl-β-D-thiogalactopyranoside (IPTG). lac repressor encoded by lacI
   5473..5503    -  promoter       lac promoter: promoter for the E. coli lac operon
   5518..5539    -  protein_bind   CAP binding site: CAP binding activates transcription in the presence of cAMP. E. coli catabolite activator protein
   5552..5644    -  CDS            lacI (fragment): lac repressor; lacI; The lac repressor binds to the lac operator to inhibit transcription in E. coli. This inhibition can be relieved by adding lactose or isopropyl-β-D-thiogalactopyranoside (IPTG).
   5827..6415    -  rep_origin     ori: high-copy-number ColE1/pMB1/pBR322/pUC origin of replication
   6586..7446    -  CDS            AmpR: β-lactamase; bla; confers resistance to ampicillin, carbenicillin, and related antibiotics
   7447..37      -  promoter       AmpR promoter (across the origin): bla
