[The description below was written by a language model from this plasmid's Addgene catalogue record and pLannotate feature annotations shown in this document.]
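Description:
pcDNA3-AktAR2-NLS is a mammalian expression plasmid of about 7.5 kb, built on the pcDNA3 backbone, that encodes a nuclear-targeted version of AktAR2, described in the record only as "nuclear-targeted AktAR2". It is maintained in E. coli at high copy through a ColE1/pUC-type origin with ampicillin resistance, and also carries an f1 origin. For selection in mammalian cells, an SV40 early promoter drives a neomycin phosphotransferase gene followed by an SV40 polyadenylation signal, allowing G418 selection.

The roughly 2 kb insert sits between BamHI and XbaI sites downstream of the CMV enhancer/promoter and upstream of the bovine growth hormone polyadenylation signal. The annotated open reading frame begins with backbone-derived N-terminal tags (6xHis, T7 gene 10 leader and Xpress epitope with its enterokinase site). These are followed by the cyan fluorescent protein mCerulean3, a fragment matching yeast Rad53, an unannotated stretch of about 120 bp, the circularly permuted yellow fluorescent protein cp173Venus, and a C-terminal SV40 large T antigen nuclear localization signal. This layout fits a single-chain FRET kinase activity reporter, in which a donor/acceptor fluorescent protein pair flanks a phospho-binding domain (the Rad53 fragment, presumably an FHA domain). The gap before cp173Venus would then hold a substrate sequence, though the record does not state this or annotate that region. The NLS confines the sensor to the nucleus.

T7 and SP6 promoters flank the insert, as is standard in pcDNA3. Short hits such as the HIV-1 LTR, capTEV, ble and lacI fragments appear to be annotation artefacts or backbone remnants rather than functional parts. The associated publication concerns location-specific Akt signalling and nuclear mTORC1 regulation, consistent with use in live-cell imaging of nuclear Akt activity.
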