Addgene plasmid #175012: pcDNA3-AktAR2-NLS
Purpose: Nuclear-targeted AktAR2.
Depositing lab: Jin Zhang. Publication: Location-specific inhibition of Akt reveals regulation of mTORC1 activity in the nucleus. Zhou X, Zhong Y, Molinar-Inglis O, Kunkel MT, Chen M, Sun T, Zhang J, Shyy JY, Trejo J, Newton AC, Zhang J. Nat Commun. 2020 Nov 30;11(1):6088. doi: 10.1038/s41467-020-19937-w. PubMed 33257668.
Backbone
  Vector backbone: pcDNA3
  Backbone manufacturer: Invitrogen
  Backbone size w/o insert (bp): 5472
  Total vector size (bp): 7515
  Vector type: Mammalian Expression
  Selectable markers: Neomycin (select with G418)
Growth in bacteria
  Bacterial resistance: Ampicillin, 100 μg/mL
  Growth temperature: 37°C
  Growth strain: DH5alpha
  Copy number: High Copy
Gene/Insert
  Gene/Insert name: AktAR-NLS
  Insert size (bp): 2043
  Promoter: CMV
  Tag / fusion protein: 6xHIS - T7 tag (gene 10 leader) - Xpress (TM) tag (N terminal on backbone); Nuclear localization signal (C terminal on insert)
  Cloning method: Restriction Enzyme; 5′ cloning site BamHI (not destroyed); 3′ cloning site XbaI (not destroyed)
  Sequencing primers: 5′ CMV forward; 3′ BGH reverse
Terms and licenses: Academic/Nonprofit Terms; Industry Terms: Not Available to Industry
How to cite: pcDNA3-AktAR2-NLS was a gift from Jin Zhang (Addgene plasmid # 175012 ; http://n2t.net/addgene:175012 ; RRID:Addgene_175012)
